>Addgene plasmid #102592 | pTRIP-SFFV-mtagBFP-2A STINGHAQ V155M | addgene full sequence | sequence record 202064 | Addgene NGS Result
TTCTGTGGTGTGACATAATTGGACAAACTACCTACAGAGATTTAAAGCTCTAAGGTAAATATAAAATTTT
TAAGTGTATAATGTGTTAAACTACTGATTCTAATTGTTTGTGTATTTTAGATTCCAACCTATGGAACTGA
TGAATGGGAGCAGTGGTGGAATGCCTTTAATGAGGAAAACCTGTTTTGCTCAGAAGAAATGCCATCTAGT
GATGATGAGGCTACTGCTGACTCTCAACATTCTACTCCTCCAAAAAAGAAGAGAAAGGTAGAAGACCCCA
AGGACTTTCCTTCAGAATTGCTAAGTTTTTTGAGTCATGCTGTGTTTAGTAATAGAACTCTTGCTTGCTT
TGCTATTTACACCACAAAGGAAAAAGCTGCACTGCTATACAAGAAAATTATGGAAAAATATTCTGTAACC
TTTATAAGTAGGCATAACAGTTATAATCATAACATACTGTTTTTTCTTACTCCACACAGGCATAGAGTGT
CTGCTATTAATAACTATGCTCAAAAATTGTGTACCTTTAGCTTTTTAATTTGTAAAGGGGTTAATAAGGA
ATATTTGATGTATAGTGCCTTGACTAGAGATCATAATCAGCCATACCACATTTGTAGAGGTTTTACTTGC
TTTAAAAAACCTCCCACACCTCCCCCTGAACCTGAAACATAAAATGAATGCAATTGTTGTTGTTAACTTG
TTTATTGCAGCTTATAATGGTTACAAATAAAGCAATAGCATCACAAATTTCACAAATAAAGCATTTTTTT
CACTGCATTCTAGTTGTGGTTTGTCCAAACTCATCAATGTATCTTATCATGTCTGGATCAACTGGATAAC
TCAAGCTAACCAAAATCATCCCAAACTTCCCACCCCATACCCTATTACCACTGCCAATTACCTGTGGTTT
CATTTACTCTAAACCTGTGATTCCTCTGAATTATTTTCATTTTAAAGAAATTGTATTTGTTAAATATGTA
CTACAAACTTAGTAGTTGGAAGGGCTAATTCACTCCCAAAGAAGACAAGATATCCTTGATCTGTGGATCT
ACCACACACAAGGCTACTTCCCTGATTAGCAGAACTACACACCAGGGCCAGGGGTCAGATATCCACTGAC
CTTTGGATGGTGCTACAAGCTAGTACCAGTTGAGCCAGATAAGGTAGAAGAGGCCAATAAAGGAGAGAAC
ACCAGCTTGTTACACCCTGTGAGCCTGCATGGGATGGATGACCCGGAGAGAGAAGTGTTAGAGTGGAGGT
TTGACAGCCGCCTAGCATTTCATCACGTGGCCCGAGAGCTGCATCCGGAGTACTTCAAGAACTGCTGATA
TCGAGCTTGCTACAAGGGACTTTCCGCTGGGGACTTTCCAGGGAGGCGTGGCCTGGGCGGGACTGGGGAG
TGGCGAGCCCTCAGATCCTGCATATAAGCAGCTGCTTTTTGCCTGTACTGGGTCTCTCTGGTTAGACCAG
ATCTGAGCCTGGGAGCTCTCTGGCTAACTAGGGAACCCACTGCTTAAGCCTCAATAAAGCTTGCCTTGAG
TGCTTCAAGTAGTGTGTGCCCGTCTGTTGTGTGACTCTGGTAACTAGAGATCCCTCAGACCCTTTTAGTC
AGTGTGGAAAATCTCTAGCAGTGGCGCCCGAACAGGGACTTGAAAGCGAAAGGGAAACCAGAGGAGCTCT
CTCGACGCAGGACTCGGCTTGCTGAAGCGCGCACGGCAAGAGGCGAGGGGCGGCGACTGGTGAGTACGCC
AAAAATTTTGACTAGCGGAGGCTAGAAGGAGAGAGATGGGTGCGAGAGCGTCAGTATTAAGCGGGGGAGA
ATTAGATCGCGATGGGAAAAAATTCGGTTAAGGCCAGGGGGAAAGAAAAAATATAAATTAAAACATATAG
TATGGGCAAGCAGGGAGCTAGAACGATTCGCAGTTAATCCTGGCCTGTTAGAAACATCAGAAGGCTGTAG
ACAAATACTGGGACAGCTACAACCATCCCTTCAGACAGGATCAGAAGAACTTAGATCATTATATAATACA
GTAGCAACCCTCTATTGTGTGCATCAAAGGATAGAGATAAAAGACACCAAGGAAGCTTTAGACAAGATAG
AGGAAGAGCAAAACAAAAGTAAGACCACCGCACAGCAAGCGGCCGCTGATCTTCAGACCTGGAGGAGGAG
ATATGAGGGACAATTGGAGAAGTGAATTATATAAATATAAAGTAGTAAAAATTGAACCATTAGGAGTAGC
ACCCACCAAGGCAAAGAGAAGAGTGGTGCAGAGAGAAAAAAGAGCAGTGGGAATAGGAGCTTTGTTCCTT
GGGTTCTTGGGAGCAGCAGGAAGCACTATGGGCGCAGCGTCAATGACGCTGACGGTACAGGCCAGACAAT
TATTGTCTGGTATAGTGCAGCAGCAGAACAATTTGCTGAGGGCTATTGAGGCGCAACAGCATCTGTTGCA
ACTCACAGTCTGGGGCATCAAGCAGCTCCAGGCAAGAATCCTGGCTGTGGAAAGATACCTAAAGGATCAA
CAGCTCCTGGGGATTTGGGGTTGCTCTGGAAAACTCATTTGCACCACTGCTGTGCCTTGGAATGCTAGTT
GGAGTAATAAATCTCTGGAACAGATTTGGAATCACACGACCTGGATGGAGTGGGACAGAGAAATTAACAA
TTACACAAGCTTAATACACTCCTTAATTGAAGAATCGCAAAACCAGCAAGAAAAGAATGAACAAGAATTA
TTGGAATTAGATAAATGGGCAAGTTTGTGGAATTGGTTTAACATAACAAATTGGCTGTGGTATATAAAAT
TATTCATAATGATAGTAGGAGGCTTGGTAGGTTTAAGAATAGTTTTTGCTGTACTTTCTATAGTGAATAG
AGTTAGGCAGGGATATTCACCATTATCGTTTCAGACCCACCTCCCAACCCCGAGGGGACCCGACAGGCCC
GAAGGAATAGAAGAAGAAGGTGGAGAGAGAGACAGAGACAGATCCATTCGATTAGTGAACGGATCTCGAC
GGTATCGCCGAATTCACAAATGGCAGTATTCATCCACAATTTTAAAAGAAAAGGGGGGATTGGGGGGTAC
AGTGCAGGGGAAAGAATAGTAGACATAATAGCAACAGACATACAAACTAAAGAATTACAAAAACAAATTA
CAAAAATTCAAAATTTTCGGGTTTATTACAGGGACAGCAGAGATCCACTTTGGCTGATACGCGTCTGCAG
CCCCGATAAAATAAAAGATTTTATTTAGTCTCCAGAAAAAGGGGGGAATGAAAGACCCCACCTGTAGGTT
TGGCAAGCTAGCTGCAGTAACGCCATTTTGCAAGGCATGGAAAAATACCAAACCAAGAATAGAGAAGTTC
AGATCAAGGGCGGGTACATGAAAATAGCTAACGTTGGGCCAAACAGGATATCTGCGGTGAGCAGTTTCGG
CCCCGGCCCGGGGCCAAGAACAGATGGTCACCGCAGTTTCGGCCCCGGCCCGAGGCCAAGAACAGATGGT
CCCCAGATATGGCCCAACCCTCAGCAGTTTCTTAAGACCCATCAGATGTTTCCAGGCTCCCCCAAGGACC
TGAAATGACCCTGCGCCTTATTTGAATTAACCAATCAGCCTGCTTCTCGCTTCTGTTCGCGCGCTTCTGC
TTCCCGAGCTCTATAAAAGAGCTCACAACCCCTCACTCGGCGCGCCAGTCCTCCGACAGACTGAGTCGCC
CGGGCCGCGGGCTAGCGCCACCATGAGCGAGCTGATTAAGGAGAACATGCACATGAAGCTGTACATGGAG
GGCACCGTGGACAACCATCACTTCAAGTGCACATCCGAGGGCGAAGGCAAGCCCTACGAGGGCACCCAGA
CCATGAGAATCAAGGTGGTCGAGGGCGGCCCTCTCCCCTTCGCCTTCGACATCCTGGCTACTAGCTTCCT
CTACGGCAGCAAGACCTTCATCAACCACACCCAGGGCATCCCCGACTTCTTCAAGCAGTCCTTCCCTGAG
GGCTTCACATGGGAGAGAGTCACCACATACGAAGACGGGGGCGTGCTGACCGCTACCCAGGACACCAGCC
TCCAGGACGGCTGCCTCATCTACAACGTCAAGATCAGAGGGGTGAACTTCACATCCAACGGCCCTGTGAT
GCAGAAGAAAACACTCGGCTGGGAGGCCTTCACCGAGACGCTGTACCCCGCTGACGGCGGCCTGGAAGGC
AGAAACGACATGGCCCTGAAGCTCGTGGGCGGGAGCCATCTGATCGCAAACGCCAAGACCACATATAGAT
CCAAGAAACCCGCTAAGAACCTCAAGATGCCTGGCGTCTACTATGTGGACTACAGACTGGAAAGAATCAA
GGAGGCCAACAACGAGACCTACGTCGAGCAGCACGAGGTGGCAGTGGCCAGATACTGCGACCTCCCTAGC
AAACTGGGGCACAAGCTTAATGGAAGCGGAGCTACTAACTTCAGCCTGCTGAAGCAGGCTGGAGACGTGG
AGGAGAACCCTGGACCTGGATCCATGCCCCACTCCAGCCTGCATCCATCCATCCCGTGTCCCAGGGGTCA
CGGGGCCCAGAAGGCAGCCTTGGTTCTGCTGAGTGCCTGCCTGGTGACCCTTTGGGGGCTAGGAGAGCCA
CCAGAGCACACTCTCCGGTACCTGGTGCTCCACCTAGCCTCCCTGCAGCTGGGACTGCTGTTAAACGGGG
TCTGCAGCCTGGCTGAGGAGCTGCACCACATCCACTCCAGGTACCGGGGCAGCTACTGGAGGACTGTGCG
GGCCTGCCTGGGCTGCCCCCTCCGCCGTGGGGCCCTGTTGCTGCTGTCCATCTATTTCTACTACTCCCTC
CCAAATGCGGTCGGCCCGCCCTTCACTTGGATGCTTGCCCTCCTGGGCCTCTCGCAGGCACTGAACATCC
TCCTGGGCCTCAAGGGCCTGGCCCCAGCTGAGATCTCTGCAGTGTGTGAAAAAGGGAATTTCAACATGGC
CCATGGGCTGGCATGGTCATATTACATCGGATATCTGCGGCTGATCCTGCCAGAGCTCCAGGCCCGGATT
CGAACTTACAATCAGCATTACAACAACCTGCTACGGGGTGCAGTGAGCCAGCGGCTGTATATTCTCCTCC
CATTGGACTGTGGGGTGCCTGATAACCTGAGTATGGCTGACCCCAACATTCGCTTCCTGGATAAACTGCC
CCAGCAGACCGCTGACCGTGCTGGCATCAAGGATCGGGTTTACAGCAACAGCATCTATGAGCTTCTGGAG
AACGGGCAGCGGGCGGGCACCTGTGTCCTGGAGTACGCCACCCCCTTGCAGACTTTGTTTGCCATGTCAC
AATACAGTCAAGCTGGCTTTAGCCGGGAGGATAGGCTTGAGCAGGCCAAACTCTTCTGCCAGACACTTGA
GGACATCCTGGCAGATGCCCCTGAGTCTCAGAACAACTGCCGCCTCATTGCCTACCAGGAACCTGCAGAT
GACAGCAGCTTCTCGCTGTCCCAGGAGGTTCTCCGGCACCTGCGGCAGGAGGAAAAGGAAGAGGTTACTG
TGGGCAGCTTGAAGACCTCAGCGGTGCCCAGTACCTCCACGATGTCCCAAGAGCCTGAGCTCCTCATCAG
TGGAATGGAAAAGCCCCTCCCTCTCCGCACGGATTTCTCTTGACTCGAGACCTAGAAAAACATGGAGCAA
TCACAAGTAGCAATACAGCAGCTACCAATGCTGATTGTGCCTGGCTAGAAGCACAAGAGGAGGAGGAGGT
GGGTTTTCCAGTCACACCTCAGGTACCTTTAAGACCAATGACTTACAAGGCAGCTGTAGATCTTAGCCAC
TTTTTAAAAGAAAAGGGGGGACTGGAAGGGCTAATTCACTCCCAACGAAGACAAAATCGTCGAGAGATGC
TGCATATAAGCAGCTGCTTTTTGCTTGTACTGGGTCTCTCTGGTTAGACCAGATCTGAGCCTGGGAGCTC
TCTGGCTAACTAGGGAACCCACTGCTTAAGCCTCAATAAAGCTTGCCTTGAGTGCTTCAAGTAGTGTGTG
CCCGTCTGTTGTGTGACTCTGGTAACTAGAGATCCCTCAGACCCTTTTAGTCAGTGTGGAAAATCTCTAG
CAGTAGTAGTTCATGTCATCTTATTATTCAGTATTTATAACTTGCAAAGAAATGAATATCAGAGAGTGAG
AGGCCTTGACATTATAATAGATTTAGCAGGAATTGAACTAGGAGTGGAGCACACAGGCAAAGCTGCAGAA
GTACTTGGAAGAAGCCACCAGAGATACTCACGATTCTGCACATACCTGGCTAATCCCAGATCCTAAGGAT
TACATTAAGTTTACTAACATTTATATAATGATTTATAGTTTAAAGTATAAACTTATCTAATTTACTATTC
TGACAGATATTAATTAATCCTCAAATATCATAAGAGATGATTACTATTATCCCCATTTAACACAAGAGGA
AACTGAGAGGGAAAGATGTTGAAGTAATTTTCCCACAATTACAGCATCCGTTAGTTACGACTCTATGATC
TTCTGACACAAATTCCATTTACTCCTCACCCTATGACTCAGTCGAATATATCAAAGTTATGGACATTATG
CTAAGTAACAAATTACCCTTTTATATAGTAAATACTGAGTAGATTGAGAGAAGAAATTGTTTGCAAACCT
GAATAGCTTCAAGAAGAAGAGAAGTGAGGATAAGAATAACAGTTGTCATTTAACAAGTTTTAACAAGTAA
CTTGGTTAGAAAGGGATTCAAATGCATAAAGCAAGGGATAAATTTTTCTGGCAACAAGACTATACAATAT
AACCTTAAATATGACTTCAAATAATTGTTGGAACTTGATAAAACTAATTAAATATTATTGAAGATTATCA
ATATTATAAATGTAATTTACTTTTAAAAAGGGAACATAGAAATGTGTATCATTAGAGTAGAAAACAATCC
TTATTATCACAATTTGTCAAAACAAGTTTGTTATTAACACAAGTAGAATACTGCATTCAATTAAGTTGAC
TGCAGATTTTGTGTTTTGTTAAAATTAGAAAGAGATAACAACAATTTGAATTATTGAAAGTAACATGTAA
ATAGTTCTACATACGTTCTTTTGACATCTTGTTCAATCATTGATCGAAGTTCTTTATCTTGGAAGAATTT
GTTCCAAAGACTCTGAAATAAGGAAAACAATCTATTATATAGTCTCACACCTTTGTTTTACTTTTAGTGA
TTTCAATTTAATAATGTAAATGGTTAAAATTTATTCTTCTCTGAGATCATTTCACATTGCAGATAGAAAA
CCTGAGACTGGGGTAATTTTTATTAAAATCTAATTTAATCTCAGAAACACATCTTTATTCTAACATCAAT
TTTTCCAGTTTGATATTATCATATAAAGTCAGCCTTCCTCATCTGCAGGTTCCACAACAAAAATCCAACC
AACTGTGGATCAAAAATATTGGGAAAAAATTAAAAATAGCAATACAACAATAAAAAAATACAAATCAGAA
AAACAGCACAGTATAACAACTTTATTTAGCATTTACAATCTATTAGGTATTATAAGTAATCTAGCCAGAT
CCTCTACGCCGGACGCATCGTGGCCGGCATCACCGGCGCCACAGGTGCGGTTGCTGGCGCCTATATCGCC
GACATCACCGATGGGGAAGATCGGGCTCGCCACTTCGGGCTCATGAGCGCTTGTTTCGGCGTGGGTATGG
TGGCAGGCCCCGTGGCCGGGGGACTGTTGGGCGCCATCTCCTTGCATGCACCATTCCTTGCGGCGGCGGT
GCTCAACGGCCTCAACCTACTACTGGGCTGCTTCCTAATGCAGGAGTCGCATAAGGGAGAGCGTCGAATG
GTGCACTCTCAGTACAATCTGCTCTGATGCCGCATAGTTAAGCCAGCCCCGACACCCGCCAACACCCGCT
GACGCGCCCTGACGGGCTTGTCTGCTCCCGGCATCCGCTTACAGACAAGCTGTGACCGTCTCCGGGAGCT
GCATGTGTCAGAGGTTTTCACCGTCATCACCGAAACGCGCGAGACGAAAGGGCCTCGTGATACGCCTATT
TTTATAGGTTAATGTCATGATAATAATGGTTTCTTAGACGTCAGGTGGCACTTTTCGGGGAAATGTGCGC
GGAACCCCTATTTGTTTATTTTTCTAAATACATTCAAATATGTATCCGCTCATGAGACAATAACCCTGAT
AAATGCTTCAATAATATTGAAAAAGGAAGAGTATGAGTATTCAACATTTCCGTGTCGCCCTTATTCCCTT
TTTTGCGGCATTTTGCCTTCCTGTTTTTGCTCACCCAGAAACGCTGGTGAAAGTAAAAGATGCTGAAGAT
CAGTTGGGTGCACGAGTGGGTTACATCGAACTGGATCTCAACAGCGGTAAGATCCTTGAGAGTTTTCGCC
CCGAAGAACGTTTTCCAATGATGAGCACTTTTAAAGTTCTGCTATGTGGCGCGGTATTATCCCGTATTGA
CGCCGGGCAAGAGCAACTCGGTCGCCGCATACACTATTCTCAGAATGACTTGGTTGAGTACTCACCAGTC
ACAGAAAAGCATCTTACGGATGGCATGACAGTAAGAGAATTATGCAGTGCTGCCATAACCATGAGTGATA
ACACTGCGGCCAACTTACTTCTGACAACGATCGGAGGACCGAAGGAGCTAACCGCTTTTTTGCACAACAT
GGGGGATCATGTAACTCGCCTTGATCGTTGGGAACCGGAGCTGAATGAAGCCATACCAAACGACGAGCGT
GACACCACGATGCCTGTAGCAATGGCAACAACGTTGCGCAAACTATTAACTGGCGAACTACTTACTCTAG
CTTCCCGGCAACAATTAATAGACTGGATGGAGGCGGATAAAGTTGCAGGACCACTTCTGCGCTCGGCCCT
TCCGGCTGGCTGGTTTATTGCTGATAAATCTGGAGCCGGTGAGCGTGGGTCTCGCGGTATCATTGCAGCA
CTGGGGCCAGATGGTAAGCCCTCCCGTATCGTAGTTATCTACACGACGGGGAGTCAGGCAACTATGGATG
AACGAAATAGACAGATCGCTGAGATAGGTGCCTCACTGATTAAGCATTGGTAACTGTCAGACCAAGTTTA
CTCATATATACTTTAGATTGATTTAAAACTTCATTTTTAATTTAAAAGGATCTAGGTGAAGATCCTTTTT
GATAATCTCATGACCAAAATCCCTTAACGTGAGTTTTCGTTCCACTGAGCGTCAGACCCCGTAGAAAAGA
TCAAAGGATCTTCTTGAGATCCTTTTTTTCTGCGCGTAATCTGCTGCTTGCAAACAAAAAAACCACCGCT
ACCAGCGGTGGTTTGTTTGCCGGATCAAGAGCTACCAACTCTTTTTCCGAAGGTAACTGGCTTCAGCAGA
GCGCAGATACCAAATACTGTTCTTCTAGTGTAGCCGTAGTTAGGCCACCACTTCAAGAACTCTGTAGCAC
CGCCTACATACCTCGCTCTGCTAATCCTGTTACCAGTGGCTGCTGCCAGTGGCGATAAGTCGTGTCTTAC
CGGGTTGGACTCAAGACGATAGTTACCGGATAAGGCGCAGCGGTCGGGCTGAACGGGGGGTTCGTGCACA
CAGCCCAGCTTGGAGCGAACGACCTACACCGAACTGAGATACCTACAGCGTGAGCTATGAGAAAGCGCCA
CGCTTCCCGAAGGGAGAAAGGCGGACAGGTATCCGGTAAGCGGCAGGGTCGGAACAGGAGAGCGCACGAG
GGAGCTTCCAGGGGGAAACGCCTGGTATCTTTATAGTCCTGTCGGGTTTCGCCACCTCTGACTTGAGCGT
CGATTTTTGTGATGCTCGTCAGGGGGGCGGAGCCTATGGAAAAACGCCAGCAACGCGGCCTTTTTACGGT
TCCTGGCCTTTTGCTGGCCTTTTGCTCACATGTTCTTTCCTGCGTTATCCCCTGATTCTGTGGATAACCG
TATTACCGCCTTTGAGTGAGCTGATACCGCTCGCCGCAGCCGAACGACCGAGCGCAGCGAGTCAGTGAGC
GAGGAAGCGGAAGAGCGCCCAATACGCAAACCGCCTCTCCCCGCGCGTTGGCCGATTCATTAATGCAGCT
GTGGAATGTGTGTCAGTTAGGGTGTGGAAAGTCCCCAGGCTCCCCAGCAGGCAGAAGTATGCAAAGCATG
CATCTCAATTAGTCAGCAACCAGGTGTGGAAAGTCCCCAGGCTCCCCAGCAGGCAGAAGTATGCAAAGCA
TGCATCTCAATTAGTCAGCAACCATAGTCCCGCCCCTAACTCCGCCCATCCCGCCCCTAACTCCGCCCAG
TTCCGCCCATTCTCCGCCCCATGGCTGACTAATTTTTTTTATTTATGCAGAGGCCGAGGCCGCCTCGGCC
TCTGAGCTATTCCAGAAGTAGTGAGGAGGCTTTTTTGGAGGCCTAGGCTTTTGCAAAAAGCTTGGACACA
AGACAGGCTTGCGAGATATGTTTGAGAATACCACTTTATCCCGCGTCAGGGAGAGGCAGTGCGTAAAAAG
ACGCGGACTCATGTGAAATACTGGTTTTTAGTGCGCCAGATCTCTATAATCTCGCGCAACCTATTTTCCC
CTCGAACACTTTTTAAGCCGTAGATAAACAGGCTGGGACACTTCACATGAGCGAAAAATACATCGTCACC
TGGGACATGTTGCAGATCCATGCACGTAAACTCGCAAGCCGACTGATGCCTTCTGAACAATGGAAAGGCA
TTATTGCCGTAAGCCGTGGCGGTCTGTACCGGGTGCGTTACTGGCGCGTGAACTGGGTATTCGTCATGTC
GATACCGTTTGTATTTCCAGCTACGATCACGACAACCAGCGCGAGCTTAAAGTGCTGAAACGCGCAGAAG
GCGATGGCGAAGGCTTCATCGTTATTGATGACCTGGTGGATACCGGTGGTACTGCGGTTGCGATTCGTGA
AATGTATCCAAAAGCGCACTTTGTCACCATCTTCGCAAAACCGGCTGGTCGTCCGCTGGTTGATGACTAT
GTTGTTGATATCCCGCAAGATACCTGGATTGAACAGCCGTGGGATATGGGCGTCGTATTCGTCCCGCCAA
TCTCCGGTCGCTAATCTTTTCAACGCCTGGCACTGCCGGGCGTTGTTCTTTTTAACTTCAGGCGGGTTAC
AATAGTTTCCAGTAAGTATTCTGGAGGCTGCATCCATGACACAGGCAAACCTGAGCGAAACCCTGTTCAA
ACCCCGCTTTAAACATCCTGAAACCTCGACGCTAGTCCGCCGCTTTAATCACGGCGCACAACCGCCTGTG
CAGTCGGCCCTTGATGGTAAAACCATCCCTCACTGGTATCGCATGATTAACCGTCTGATGTGGATCTGGC
GCGGCATTGACCCACGCGAAATCCTCGACGTCCAGGCACGTATTGTGATGAGCGATGCCGAACGTACCGA
CGATGATTTATACGATACGGTGATTGGCTACCGTGGCGGCAACTGGATTTATGAGTGGGCCCCGGATCTT
TGTGAAGGAACCTTAC
Features (pLannotate 1.2.2; 30 found; start..end, strand, type, name):
     55..120     +  intron         small t intron: SV40 (simian virus 40) small t antigen intron
    250..270     +  CDS            SV40 NLS: nuclear localization signal of SV40 (simian virus 40) large T antigen
    589..672     +  CDS            large T antigen (fragment): large T antigen from SV40 (simian virus 40)
    695..829     +  polyA_signal   SV40 poly(A) signal: SV40 polyadenylation signal
    996..1325    +  CDS            nef (fragment): NEF_HV1BR - Experimental evidence at protein level: Swiss-Prot protein existence level 1. Extracellular Nef protein targets CD4(+) T-lymphocytes for apoptosis by interacting with CXCR4 surface receptors (PubMed:14990729). From Human immunodeficiency virus type 1 group M subtype B (isolate BRU/LAI) (HIV-1).
   1373..1630    +  LTR            5' LTR (truncated): truncated 5' long terminal repeat (LTR) from HIV-1
   1677..1802    +  misc_feature   HIV-1 Ψ: packaging signal of human immunodeficiency virus type 1
   1786..2149    +  CDS            HIV-1 gag (fragment): gag protein from human immunodeficiency virus 1; gag
   2295..2528    +  misc_feature   RRE: The Rev response element (RRE) of HIV-1 allows for Rev-dependent mRNA export from the nucleus to the cytoplasm.
   2905..3005    +  CDS            Rev (fragment): human immunodeficiency virus 1 (HIV-1) Rev protein; rev; enhances nuclear export of unspliced and incompletely spliced viral mRNAs
   3050..3167    +  misc_feature   cPPT/CTS: central polypurine tract and central termination sequence of HIV-1
   3307..3714    +  promoter       SFFV promoter: spleen focus-forming virus long terminal repeat (LTR) promoter
   3733..4431    +  CDS            TagBFP: TagBFP is a basic (constitutively fluorescent) blue fluorescent protein published in 2008, derived from Entacmaea quadricolor. It is reported to be a very rapidly-maturing monomer with very low acid sensitivity.
   4504..5640    +  CDS            STING1: STING_HUMAN - Also known as ERIS From Homo sapiens (Human).
   5643..5831    +  CDS            nef (fragment): NEF_HV1Z2 - Experimental evidence at protein level: Swiss-Prot protein existence level 1. Extracellular Nef protein targets CD4(+) T-lymphocytes for apoptosis by interacting with CXCR4 surface receptors. From Human immunodeficiency virus type 1 group M subtype D (isolate Z2/CDC-Z34) (HIV-1).
   5833..5864    +  LTR            3' LTR (ΔU3) (fragment): self-inactivating 3' long terminal repeat (LTR) from HIV-1
   5912..6092    +  LTR            5' LTR (truncated): truncated 5' long terminal repeat (LTR) from HIV-1
   7054..7152    -  CDS            TBC1D5 (fragment): TBCD5_HUMAN - Also known as KIAA0210. Experimental evidence at protein level: Swiss-Prot protein existence level 1. May act as a GTPase-activating protein (GAP) for Rab family protein(s). May act as a GAP for RAB7A. Can displace RAB7A and retromer CSC subcomplex from the endosomal membrane to the cytosol; at least retromer displacement seems to require its catalytic activity (PubMed:19531583, PubMed:20923837). Required for retrograde transport of cargo proteins from endosomes to the trans-Golgi network (TGN); the function seems to require its catalytic activity. Involved in regulation of autop
   7558..7837    +  CDS            TcR (fragment): tetracycline efflux protein; tet; confers resistance to tetracycline
   7838..7886    -  misc_feature   bom (fragment): basis of mobility region from pBR322
   7988..8023    -  CDS            rop (fragment): Rop protein, which maintains plasmids at low copy number; rop
   8118..8222    +  promoter       AmpR promoter: bla
   8223..9083    +  CDS            AmpR: β-lactamase; bla; confers resistance to ampicillin, carbenicillin, and related antibiotics
   9254..9842    +  rep_origin     ori: high-copy-number ColE1/pMB1/pBR322/pUC origin of replication
  10025..10081   +  CDS            lacI (fragment): lac repressor; lacI; The lac repressor binds to the lac operator to inhibit transcription in E. coli. This inhibition can be relieved by adding lactose or isopropyl-β-D-thiogalactopyranoside (IPTG).
  10088..10417   +  promoter       SV40 promoter: SV40 enhancer and early promoter
  10617..10736   +  CDS            gpt (fragment): XGPT_ECOLI - Also known as gpp, gxu. Experimental evidence at protein level: Swiss-Prot protein existence level 1. Purine salvage pathway enzyme that catalyzes the transfer of the ribosyl-5-phosphate group from 5-phospho-alpha-D-ribose 1- diphosphate (PRPP) to the N9 position of the 6-oxopurines guanine and xanthine to form the corresponding ribonucleotides GMP (guanosine 5'- monophosphate) and XMP (xanthosine 5'-monophosphate), with the release of PPi. To a lesser extent, also acts on hypoxanthine (PubMed:9100006, PubMed:3886014). Does not ribophosphorylate adenine (PubMed:3886014). From Esch
  10736..11071   +  CDS            gpt (fragment): XGPT_ECOLI - Also known as gpp, gxu. Experimental evidence at protein level: Swiss-Prot protein existence level 1. Purine salvage pathway enzyme that catalyzes the transfer of the ribosyl-5-phosphate group from 5-phospho-alpha-D-ribose 1- diphosphate (PRPP) to the N9 position of the 6-oxopurines guanine and xanthine to form the corresponding ribonucleotides GMP (guanosine 5'- monophosphate) and XMP (xanthosine 5'-monophosphate), with the release of PPi. To a lesser extent, also acts on hypoxanthine (PubMed:9100006, PubMed:3886014). Does not ribophosphorylate adenine (PubMed:3886014). From Esch
  11166..11471   +  CDS            frsA (fragment): FRSA_ECOLI - Also known as yafA. Experimental evidence at protein level: Swiss-Prot protein existence level 1. Catalyzes the hydrolysis of esters (PubMed:15808744). Displays esterase activity toward pNP-butyrate (PubMed:15808744). May stimulate mixed-acid fermentation by acting as a fermentation/respiration switch that down-regulates respiration and up- regulates fermentation rates (PubMed:15169777). From Escherichia coli (strain K12).
  11475..53      +  CDS            small t antigen (fragment) (across the origin): SV40 (simian virus 40) small t antigen
