[The description below was written by a language model from this plasmid's Addgene catalogue record and pLannotate feature annotations shown in this document.]
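Description:
pTRIP-SFFV-mtagBFP-2A STINGHAQ V155M is an HIV-1-derived lentiviral expression vector built on the pTRIP backbone, designed to deliver a mutant human STING (STING1/TMEM173) together with a blue fluorescent marker into mammalian cells. In bacteria it is maintained through a high-copy ColE1/pUC-type origin and selected with ampicillin via the β-lactamase gene. The annotated 11.5 kb sequence also carries remnants of older pBR322- and pSV2gpt-type plasmids outside the viral cassette (fragments of TcR, rop and bom, and an SV40 promoter followed by gpt fragments, SV40 small t intron and poly(A) signal). These appear to be backbone legacy rather than functional parts of the payload.

The transfer cassette begins with an HIV-1 5' LTR followed by the Ψ packaging signal with a partial gag sequence, the Rev response element for Rev-dependent export of the genomic RNA, and the cPPT/CTS central flap, which is the hallmark of TRIP vectors and promotes nuclear import of the reverse-transcribed genome. Downstream, the spleen focus-forming virus (SFFV) LTR promoter, which is strongly active in haematopoietic cells, drives a single open reading frame encoding TagBFP followed by STING. The plasmid name indicates a 2A self-cleaving peptide in the gap between the two coding regions, although it is not separately annotated, so the two proteins should be produced separately from one transcript and blue fluorescence marks transduced cells. The cassette ends in a ΔU3 self-inactivating 3' LTR.

The STING insert combines the HAQ haplotype (R71H, G230A, R293Q) with V155M, a substitution known as a gain-of-function mutation associated with the disease SAVI. The associated study examined the intrinsic antiproliferative activity of STING in T lymphocytes.
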