Addgene plasmid #102592: pTRIP-SFFV-mtagBFP-2A STINGHAQ V155M
Purpose: Lentivector to express STING V155M HAQ and mTagBFP
Depositing lab: Nicolas Manel. Depositing organization: Institut Curie. Publication: Intrinsic antiproliferative activity of the innate sensor STING in T lymphocytes. Cerboni S, Jeremiah N, Gentili M, Gehrmann U, Conrad C, Stolzenberg MC, Picard C, Neven B, Fischer A, Amigorena S, Rieux-Laucat F, Manel N. J Exp Med. 2017 Jun 5;214(6):1769-1785. doi: 10.1084/jem.20161674. Epub 2017 May 8. PubMed 28484079.
Backbone
  Vector backbone: pTRIP
  Vector type: Mammalian Expression, Lentiviral
Growth in bacteria
  Bacterial resistance: Ampicillin, 100 μg/mL
  Growth temperature: 30°C
  Growth strain: NEB Stable
  Copy number: High Copy
Gene/Insert
  Gene/Insert name: STING
  Species: H. sapiens (human)
  Mutation: V155M R71H-G230A-R293Q
  Entrez Gene: STING1 (a.k.a. ERIS, MITA, MPYS, NET23, SAVI, STING, STING-beta, TMEM173, hMITA, hSTING)
  Promoter: SFFV
  Cloning method: Restriction Enzyme; 5′ cloning site unknown (unknown if destroyed); 3′ cloning site unknown (unknown if destroyed)
  Sequencing primers: 5′ SFFV-F
Terms and licenses: Academic/Nonprofit Terms; Industry Terms: Not Available to Industry
How to cite: pTRIP-SFFV-mtagBFP-2A STINGHAQ V155M was a gift from Nicolas Manel (Addgene plasmid # 102592 ; http://n2t.net/addgene:102592 ; RRID:Addgene_102592)
